>Addgene plasmid #157883 | pLG005 (Retron-TIR) | addgene full sequence | sequence record 318895 | Addgene NGS Result
AGATTTCAGTGCAATTTATCTCTTCAAATGTAGCACCTGAAGTCAGCCCCATACGATATAAGTTGTAATT
CTCATGTTAGTCATGCCCCGCGCCCACCGGAAGGAGCTGACTGGGTTGAAGGCTCTCAAGGGCATCGGTC
GAGATCCCGGTGCCTAATGAGTGAGCTAACTTACATTAATTGCGTTGCGCAAGTTAATGACTATTGTGAG
CGAGAAACGCGCTACTACTATATATAGACAGACAAGATGCACTTACTGAATAAATACTCATAACGGAGAA
ACCAGCTGTATAGTGAACAATAGATTTCCAGTAGCATATTTTTACTTCACTTTTAGTTATTAATATGATA
ATCATAAACTACGGCTCTGCCTTAAATTTGTGAGGTTGTTTCGCCTCGAAGGAACTAATGTTAGGACATA
CGCCACCGTTCAGTCGATGGTAACGCTTCTTAACTAGTGGTCCGCTAAGTGATGCGCAAAGTGATTGGGC
AGAGCCGAAACGTTTACAATCCGATAGGAGTTGGTTTTGTCGCTACATGATAAATTATTAATGCATAACT
TCGCATTAGCCAATAAAAAAAGCCCTGACTTCATATCTGAACTTCCTCAAATTGAACCTAAACCATACAG
CAATGGACATAAAATTAAATGGATAAACCACACACTTACTAGCACTGAAGTTACTCCCCCTGATAACCTG
ATTAAAATATGCATATTGATTGAGTCAGGGGAAATTGCTATAACATCAGTAAGTGATATTGCCAATTTAC
TTGGAGTTCCTGCTGGCCAATTACTTTATATACTATATCGTAAAAAAGATAATTATCGTACTTTTGAAAT
AGAAAAGAAGAATGGTAAAAAAAGAGTCATTAATGCTCCTTGTGGCGGTCTATCGATACTCCAAACGAGA
CTAAAGCCCGTTCTTGAATATTTCTACAGGCCAAAGAAATCTGCTCATGGTTTTATAAAAGGAAAGAGCA
TCATTACTAATGCTGGGATGCATATTAAAAAAAATTTTGTCGTAAACATTGATCTAGAAAACTATTTCGA
ATCAATAAGTTTTGCTAGGGTTTATGGAATATTTAAAAGTAAACCTTTTAATTTTGCTCATCCTGCAGCT
ACTGTTTTAGCTCAGTTATGTACTCACAATGGAAAATTACCTCAAGGTGCGTGTACATCGCCAATATTAG
CAAATATTGCATCAGCTTCTCTAGACAAACAGCTCACCCAATTTGCAGGAAGAAAAAAAATATCTTATTC
TAGGTATGCTGACGACATAACTTTTTCTTTCAATCAGAGAAATATTGATATAATCAAAAAAAACGACGAC
GGAAGTTATAGTCTTAGTGAAACTATAGACAATATTATTTCAAAAAATGGCTTTAAAATAAATTATGATA
AATTTAGAGTTCAAACCAGAAATACAAGACAAAGTGTTACTGGCTTAGTGGTTAATGATAAAGTTAACAT
TAACAGAAGATATATAAGAATTACACGTTCAATGATTCATAGATGGACAGATGATAAGCTAAAGTATGCA
CTTCTCTTTGCTACAGAAAAAGGATATCAGGCAAAGGATAATAACCACGCAATTCAAATTTTCCGAAATC
ATATTTATGGAAGGCTTAGCTTTATAAAAATGGTTAGAGGGAAAGACTATCCAGGATATTTAAAACTGAT
GTCATACATGAGTCATAACGATCCATTAAAAACCCAAGAAGGATTGCGAGCAATGAAAGAAACAGAAAAC
TTTGATGTTTTTATATGCCATGCAAGCGAAGACAAAAAAGACATTGCAATTCCAATATATGACGAGTTAA
CTAAACTTAAAATTTCAGCCTTCATAGATCATGTTGAGATAAAATGGGGCGACTCCTTAATTGATAAAAT
AAATGCAGCACTAGTTAAATCAAAATATGTCATCGCTATTTTATCTGCTAATTCAGTCAATAAGGAATGG
CCTCAAAAAGAATTAAGAGCAGTTTTAGCCAGCGAAATATCGAGTGGCGACGTAAAACTTTTGACCTTAT
TAAAAAAAGAAGACGAGGAGGTCGTAAACCTATCATTACCTTTACTTAGTGATAAGTTTTATATGGTCTA
TGATAATAATCCTGAAGTAGTCGCCAACAATATTAAATCACTCTTACAACGATAATTCTCTCACAAAAGA
AAATGTGCAGATTGATGCGTATTAAGTATTAATCTGCACATACAAAAAAAATAATAAAATAATACATTTT
TCATAACTTGTAGGTCGCAATAACTAGCATAACCCCTTGGGGCCTCTAAACGGGTCTTGAGGGGTTTTTT
GCTGAAACCTCAGGCATTTGAGAAGCACACGGTCACACTGCTTCCGGTAGTCAATAAACCGGTAAACCAG
CAATAGACATAAGCGGCTATTTAACGACCCTGCCCTGAACCGACGACCGGGTCGAATTTGCTTTCGAATT
TCTGCCATTCATCCGCTTATTATCACTTATTCAGGCGTAGCACCAGGCGTTTAAGGGCACCAATAACTGC
CTTAAAAAAATTACGCCCCGCCCTGCCACTCATCGCAATACTGTTGTAATTCATTTAACATTCTGCCGAC
ATGGAAGCCATCACAGACGGCATGATGAACCTGAATCGCCAGCGGCATCAGCACCTTGTCGCCTTGCGTA
TAATATTTGCCCATAGTGAAAACGGGGGCGAAGAAGTTGTCCATATTGGCCACGTTTAAATCAAAACTGG
TGAAACTCACCCAGGGATTGGCTGAGACGAAAAACATATTCTCAATAAACCCTTTAGGGAAATAGGCCAG
GTTTTCACCGTAACACGCCACATCTTGCGAATATATGTGTAGAAACTGCCGGAAATCGTCGTGGTATTCA
CTCCAGAGCGATGAAAACGTTTCAGTTTGCTCATGGAAAACGGTGTAACAAGGGTGAACACTATCCCATA
TCACCAGCTCACCGTCTTTCATCGCCATACGGAACTCTGGATGAGCATTCATCAGGCGGGCAAGAATGTG
AATAAAGGCCGGATAAAACTTGTGCTTATTTTTCTTTACGGTCTTTAAAAAGGCCGTAATATCCAGCTGA
ACGGTCTGGTTATAGGTACATTGAGCAACTGACTGAAATGCCTCAAAATGTTCTTTACGATGCCATTGGG
ATATATCAACGGTGGTATATCCAGTGATTTTTTTCTCCATTTTAGCTTCCTTAGCTCCTGAAAATCTCGA
TAACTCAAAAAATACGCCCGGTAGTGATCTTATTTCATTATGGTGAAAGTTGGAACCTCTTACGTGCCGA
TCAACGTCTCATTTTCGCCAAAAGTTGGCCCAGGGCTTCCCGGTATCAACAGGGACACCAGGATTTATTT
ATTCTGCGAAGTGATCTTCCGTCACAGGTATTTATTCGGCGCAAAGTGCGTCGGGTGATGCTGCCAACTT
ACTGATTTAGTGTATGATGGTGTTTTTGAGGTGCTCCAGTGGCTTCTGTTTCTATCAGCTGTCCCTCCTG
TTCAGCTACTGACGGGGTGGTGCGTAACGGCAAAAGCACCGCCGGACATCAGCGCTAGCGGAGTGTATAC
TGGCTTACTATGTTGGCACTGATGAGGGTGTCAGTGAAGTGCTTCATGTGGCAGGAGAAAAAAGGCTGCA
CCGGTGCGTCAGCAGAATATGTGATACAGGATATATTCCGCTTCCTCGCTCACTGACTCGCTACGCTCGG
TCGTTCGACTGCGGCGAGCGGAAATGGCTTACGAACGGGGCGGAGATTTCCTGGAAGATGCCAGGAAGAT
ACTTAACAGGGAAGTGAGAGGGCCGCGGCAAAGCCGTTTTTCCATAGGCTCCGCCCCCCTGACAAGCATC
ACGAAATCTGACGCTCAAATCAGTGGTGGCGAAACCCGACAGGACTATAAAGATACCAGGCGTTTCCCCC
TGGCGGCTCCCTCGTGCGCTCTCCTGTTCCTGCCTTTCGGTTTACCGGTGTCATTCCGCTGTTATGGCCG
CGTTTGTCTCATTCCACGCCTGACACTCAGTTCCGGGTAGGCAGTTCGCTCCAAGCTGGACTGTATGCAC
GAACCCCCCGTTCAGTCCGACCGCTGCGCCTTATCCGGTAACTATCGTCTTGAGTCCAACCCGGAAAGAC
ATGCAAAAGCACCACTGGCAGCAGCCACTGGTAATTGATTTAGAGGAGTTAGTCTTGAAGTCATGCGCCG
GTTAAGGCTAAACTGAAAGGACAAGTTTTGGTGACTGCGCTCCTCCAAGCCAGTTACCTCGGTTCAAAGA
GTTGGTAGCTCAGAGAACCTTCGAAAAACCGCCCTGCAAGGCGGTTTTTTCGTTTTCAGAGCAAGAGATT
ACGCGCAGACCAAAACGATCTCAAGAAGATCATCTTATTAATCAGATAAAATATTTCT
Features (pLannotate 1.2.2; 8 found; start..end, strand, type, name):
     78..142     -  CDS            TcR (fragment): tetracycline efflux protein; tet; confers resistance to tetracycline
    157..178     -  protein_bind   CAP binding site: CAP binding activates transcription in the presence of cAMP. E. coli catabolite activator protein
   2264..2311    +  terminator     T7 terminator: transcription terminator for bacteriophage T7 RNA polymerase
   2534..3190    -  CDS            cat: CAT_ECOLX - Experimental evidence at protein level: Swiss-Prot protein existence level 1. This enzyme is an effector of chloramphenicol resistance in bacteria. From Escherichia coli. This protein is used as a marker in many commonly used cloning vectors, such as pACYC184.
   3191..3293    -  promoter       cat promoter: promoter of the E. coli cat gene encoding chloramphenicol acetyltransferase
   3414..3557    +  mobile_element IS1 (fragment): prokaryotic transposable element IS1
   3676..3731    -  rep_origin     RSF ori (fragment): Plasmids containing the RSF 1030 origin of replication can be propagated in E. coli cells that contain additional plasmids with compatible origins.
   3819..4364    -  rep_origin     p15A ori: Plasmids containing the medium-copy-number p15A origin of replication can be propagated in E. coli cells that contain a second plasmid with the ColE1 origin.
