[The description below was written by a language model from this plasmid's Addgene catalogue record and pLannotate feature annotations shown in this document.]
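Description:
pLG005 (Retron-TIR) is a bacterial expression plasmid built on the pACYC184 backbone that carries the retron-TIR antiviral defense system from Shigella dysenteriae NCTC2966. It replicates from the p15A origin, which gives a low copy number and is compatible with ColE1-type plasmids, so a second plasmid can be maintained in the same E. coli cell. Selection is by chloramphenicol, through the cat gene (chloramphenicol acetyltransferase) driven by its own cat promoter. Only a short fragment of the pACYC184 tetracycline resistance gene remains, consistent with the insert having replaced most of that region. The IS1 fragment and the short RSF ori match are partial annotations in the backbone and are not expected to contribute any function.

The 2,064 bp retron-TIR insert is not itself annotated in the feature table. It most likely occupies the unannotated stretch between the CAP binding site and TcR remnant at one end and the T7 terminator at the other, with the terminator lying downstream of the cloned locus. No promoter driving the insert is annotated, and the record does not state whether expression depends on native regulatory sequence cloned with the locus or on a backbone element. In general, retrons encode a reverse transcriptase and a non-coding RNA that together produce multicopy single-stranded DNA, here coupled to an effector bearing a TIR domain. The record does not itemise the individual genes.

The stated purpose is to express this defense system. In line with the associated study of prokaryotic antiviral immunity, the plasmid is suited to heterologous reconstitution of the system in E. coli and to testing whether it protects against bacteriophage infection.
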