Addgene plasmid #157883: pLG005 (Retron-TIR)
Purpose: Expresses the retron-TIR defense system
Depositing lab: Feng Zhang. Depositing organization: Broad Institute. Publication: Diverse enzymatic activities mediate antiviral immunity in prokaryotes. Gao L, Altae-Tran H, Bohning F, Makarova KS, Segel M, Schmid-Burgk JL, Koob J, Wolf YI, Koonin EV, Zhang F. Science. 2020 Aug 28;369(6507):1077-1084. doi: 10.1126/science.aba0372. PubMed 32855333.
Backbone
  Vector backbone: pACYC184
  Vector type: Bacterial Expression
Growth in bacteria
  Bacterial resistance: Chloramphenicol, 25 μg/mL
  Growth temperature: 37°C
  Growth strain: NEB Stable
  Copy number: Low Copy
Gene/Insert
  Gene/Insert name: Retron-TIR
  Species: Shigella dysenteriae NCTC2966
  Insert size (bp): 2064
Terms and licenses: Academic/Nonprofit Terms; Industry Terms: Not Available to Industry
How to cite: pLG005 (Retron-TIR) was a gift from Feng Zhang (Addgene plasmid # 157883 ; http://n2t.net/addgene:157883 ; RRID:Addgene_157883)
